>Addgene plasmid #59966 | pTHSSd_44 | depositor full sequence | sequence record 95219 | Full Sequence
ATGAGCATCGCGGCGACCCTGGAGAACGATCTGGCGCGTCTGGAAAACGAAAACGCTCGTCTCGAAAAAG
ACATCGCGAACCTGGAACGTGACCTGGCGAAACTGGAGCGTGAAGAAGCGTACTTCGGAGGTTCAGGTGG
TAAGAACACTGGTGAAATCTCTGAGAAAGTCAAGCTGGGCACTAAGGCACTGGCTGGTCAATGGCTGGCT
TACGGTGTTACTCGCAGTGTGACTAAGAGTTCAGTCATGACGCTGGCTTACGGGTCCAAAGAGTTCGGCT
TCCGTCAACAAGTGCTGGAAGATACCATTCAGCCAGCTATTGATTCCGGCAAGGGTCTGATGTTCACTCA
GCCGAATCAGGCTGCTGGATACATGGCTAAGCTGATTTGGGAATCTGTGAGCGTGACGGTGGTAGCTGCG
GTTGAAGCAATGAACTGGCTTAAGTCTGCTGCTAAGCTGCTGGCTGCTGAGGTCAAAGATAAGAAGACTG
GAGAGATTCTTCGCAAGCGTTGCGCTGTGCATTGGGTAACTCCTGATGGTTTCCCTGTGTGGCAGGAATA
CAAGAAGCCTATTCAGACGCGCTTGAACCTGATGTTCCTCGGTCAGTTCCGCTTACAGCCTACCATTAAC
ACCAACAAAGATAGCGAGATTGATGCACACAAACAGGAGTCTGGTATCGCTCCTAACTTTGTACACAGCC
AAGACGGTAGCCACCTTCGTAAGACTGTAGTGTGGGCACACGAGAAGTACGGAATCGAATCTTTTGCACT
GATTCACGACTCCTTCGGTACGATTCCGGCTGACGCTGCGAACCTGTTCAAAGCAGTGCGCGAAACTATG
GTTGACACATATGAGTCTTGTGATGTACTGGCTGATTTCTACGACCAGTTCGCTGACCAGTTGCACGAGT
CTCAATTGGACAAAATGCCAGCACTTCCGGCTAAAGGTAACTTGAACCTCCGTGACATCTTAGAGTCGGA
CTTCGCGTTCGCGTAACGCTGCAGGAGTCACTAAGGGTTAGTTAGTTAGATTAGCAGAAAGTCAAAAGCC
TCCGACCGGAGGCTTTTGACTAAAACTTCCCTTGGGGTTATCATTGGGGCTCACTCAAAGGCGGTAATAC
GGTTATCCACAGAATCAGGGGATAACGCAGGAAAGAACATGTGAGCAAAAGGCCAGCAAAAGGCCAGGAA
CCGTAAAAAGGCCGCGTTGCTGGCGTTTTTCCATAGGCTCCGCCCCCCTGACGAGCATCACAAAAATCGA
CGCTCAAGTCAGAGGTGGCGAAACCCGACAGGACTATAAAGATACCAGGCGTTTCCCCCTGGAAGCTCCC
TCGTGCGCTCTCCTGTTCCGACCCTGCCGCTTACCGGATACCTGTCCGCCTTTCTCCCTTCGGGAAGCGT
GGCGCTTTCTCATAGCTCACGCTGTAGGTATCTCAGTTCGGTGTAGGTCGTTCGCTCCAAGCTGGGCTGT
GTGCACGAACCCCCCGTTCAGCCCGACCGCTGCGCCTTATCCGGTAACTATCGTCTTGAGTCCAACCCGG
TAAGACACGACTTATCGCCACTGGCAGCAGCCACTGGTAACAGGATTAGCAGAGCGAGGTATGTAGGCGG
TGCTACAGAGTTCTTGAAGTGGTGGCCTAACTACGGCTACACTAGAAGGACAGTATTTGGTATCTGCGCT
CTGCTGAAGCCAGTTACCTTCGGAAAAAGAGTTGGTAGCTCTTGATCCGGCAAACAAACCACCGCTGGTA
GCGGTGGTTTTTTTGTTTGCAAGCAGCAGATTACGCGCAGAAAAAAAGGATCTCAAGAAGATCCTTTGAT
CTTTTCTACGGGGTCTGACGCTCAGTGGAACGAAAACTCACGTTAAGGGATTTTGGTCATGAGATTATCA
AAAAGGATCTTCACCTAGATCCTTTTAAATTAAAAATGAAGTTTTAAATCAATCTAAAGTATATATGAGT
AAACTTGGTCTGACAGCTCGAGGCTTGGATTCTCACCAATAAAAAACGCCCGGCGGCAACCGAGCGTTCT
GAACAAATCCAGATGGAGTTCTGAGGTCATTACTGGATCTATCAACAGGAGTCCAAGCGAGCTCGATATC
AAATTACGCCCCGCCCTGCCACTCATCGCAGTACTGTTGTAATTCATTAAGCATTCTGCCGACATGGAAG
CCATCACAAACGGCATGATGAACCTGAATCGCCAGCGGCATCAGCACCTTGTCGCCTTGCGTATAATATT
TGCCCATGGTGAAAACGGGGGCGAAGAAGTTGTCCATATTGGCCACGTTTAAATCAAAACTGGTGAAACT
CACCCAGGGATTGGCTGAGACGAAAAACATATTCTCAATAAACCCTTTAGGGAAATAGGCCAGGTTTTCA
CCGTAACACGCCACATCTTGCGAATATATGTGTAGAAACTGCCGGAAATCGTCGTGGTATTCACTCCAGA
GCGATGAAAACGTTTCAGTTTGCTCATGGAAAACGGTGTAACAAGGGTGAACACTATCCCATATCACCAG
CTCACCGTCTTTCATTGCCATACGAAATTCCGGATGAGCATTCATCAGGCGGGCAAGAATGTGAATAAAG
GCCGGATAAAACTTGTGCTTATTTTTCTTTACGGTCTTTAAAAAGGCCGTAATATCCAGCTGAACGGTCT
GGTTATAGGTACATTGAGCAACTGACTGAAATGCCTCAAAATGTTCTTTACGATGCCATTGGGATATATC
AACGGTGGTATATCCAGTGATTTTTTTCTCCATTTTAGCTTCCTTAGCTCCTGAAAATCTCGATAACTCA
AAAAATACGCCCGGTAGTGATCTTATTTCATTATGGTGAAAGTTGGAACCTCTTACGTGCCCGATCAACT
CGAGTGCCACTTGACGTCTAAGAAACCATTATTATCATGACATTAACCTATAAAAATAGGCGTATCACGA
GGCAGAATTTCAGATAAAAAAAATCCTTAGCTTTCGCTAAGGATGATTTCTGGAATTCGCGGCCGCTTCT
AGAGTTGACAGCTAGCTCAGTCCTAGGCTATAGGCTAGCTACTAGTCTATGGACTATGTTTCTGTCACCG
GATGTGCTTTCCGGTCTGATGAGTCCGTGAGGACGAAACAGCCTCTACAAATAATTTTGTTTAATCACAC
AGGAAAGTACTAG
Features (pLannotate 1.2.2; 10 found; start..end, strand, type, name):
    145..993     +  CDS            RPOL_BPT7 (fragment): Experimental evidence at protein level: Swiss-Prot protein existence level 1. Highly processive DNA-dependent RNA polymerase that catalyzes the transcription of class II and class III viral genes. Recognizes a specific promoter sequence and enters first into an 'abortive phase' where very short transcripts are synthesized and released before proceeding to the processive transcription of long RNA chains. Unwinds the double-stranded DNA to expose the coding strand for templating. Participates in the initiation of viral DNA replication presumably by making primers accessible to the DNA polymerase
   1040..1071    +  terminator     tonB terminator: bidirectional E. coli tonB-P14 transcription terminator
   1218..1806    -  rep_origin     ori: high-copy-number ColE1/pMB1/pBR322/pUC origin of replication
   1989..2083    -  terminator     lambda t0 terminator: transcription terminator from phage lambda
   2107..2763    -  CDS            cat: CAT_ECOLX - Experimental evidence at protein level: Swiss-Prot protein existence level 1. This enzyme is an effector of chloramphenicol resistance in bacteria. From Escherichia coli. This protein is used as a marker in many commonly used cloning vectors, such as pACYC184.
   2764..2861    -  promoter       cat promoter: promoter of the E. coli cat gene encoding chloramphenicol acetyltransferase
   2947..2990    -  terminator     bacterial terminator: putative bacterial transcription terminator
   2993..3014    +  misc_feature   BioBrick prefix: BioBrick prefix for parts that do not start with "ATG"
   3015..3037    +  promoter       J23119(SpeI) promoter (fragment): bacterial promoter (Registry of Standard Biological Parts BBa J23119) modified to end with an SpeI site
   3072..3121    +  misc_RNA       sTRSV HHRz: hammerhead ribozyme from the tobacco ringspot virus satellite RNA (Khvorova et al., 2003)
