[The description below was written by a language model from this plasmid's Addgene catalogue record and pLannotate feature annotations shown in this document.]
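Description:
pTHSSd_44 is a small (about 3.2 kb) bacterial expression plasmid built on the BioBrick backbone pSB1C3 for use in E. coli. It replicates from a high-copy ColE1/pUC-type origin and is selected with chloramphenicol through a cat gene driven by its native promoter and followed by the lambda t0 terminator. An additional putative bacterial terminator sits next to the BioBrick prefix, which helps insulate the cloning region from backbone transcription.

The payload is a synthetic "T7 sigma fragment", annotated in the feature table as a partial T7 RNA polymerase coding sequence of roughly 850 bp. The catalogue entry names its promoter "Pcon sigma", a constitutive promoter. The annotation detects a partial match to the J23119-family constitutive promoter at the corresponding position, consistent with a derivative of that series. Between the promoter and the coding sequence lies an sTRSV hammerhead ribozyme, a self-cleaving element commonly used as an insulator. It trims the 5' end of the transcript so that translation is less dependent on the upstream promoter context. The bidirectional tonB terminator closes the transcription unit. The ribosome binding site is not annotated.

The plasmid belongs to a system in which T7 RNA polymerase is split into several fragments to act as a transcriptional "resource allocator". By analogy with bacterial sigma factors, the sigma fragment is presumably the part that confers promoter specificity and must associate with the remaining "core" polymerase fragments, supplied from other constructs, to form an active enzyme. This plasmid provides steady, uninduced expression of the sigma fragment for such experiments. The record does not state the exact split points.
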