Addgene plasmid #59966: pTHSSd_44
Purpose: constitutive expression of T7 sigma fragment
Depositing lab: Christopher Voigt. Depositing organization: Massachusetts Institute of Technology. Publication: A 'resource allocator' for transcription based on a highly fragmented T7 RNA polymerase. Segall-Shapiro TH, Meyer AJ, Ellington AD, Sontag ED, Voigt CA. Mol Syst Biol. 2014 Jul 30;10(7):742. 10.15252/msb.20145299 PubMed 25080493.
Backbone
  Vector backbone: pSB1C3
  Vector type: Bacterial Expression
Growth in bacteria
  Bacterial resistance: Chloramphenicol, 25 μg/mL
  Growth temperature: 37°C
  Growth strain: DH10B
  Copy number: High Copy
Gene/Insert
  Gene/Insert name: T7 sigma fragment
  Species: Synthetic
  Mutation: N/A
  Promoter: Pcon sigma
  Cloning method: Ligation Independent Cloning
  Sequencing primers: 5′ Other; 3′ Other
Terms and licenses: Academic/Nonprofit Terms; Industry Terms: Not Available to Industry
How to cite: pTHSSd_44 was a gift from Christopher Voigt (Addgene plasmid # 59966 ; http://n2t.net/addgene:59966 ; RRID:Addgene_59966)
