>Addgene plasmid #59966 | pTHSSd_44 | depositor partial sequence | sequence record 95220 | T7 sigma fragment
ATGAGCATCGCGGCGACCCTGGAGAACGATCTGGCGCGTCTGGAAAACGAAAACGCTCGTCTCGAAAAAG
ACATCGCGAACCTGGAACGTGACCTGGCGAAACTGGAGCGTGAAGAAGCGTACTTCGGAGGTTCAGGTGG
TAAGAACACTGGTGAAATCTCTGAGAAAGTCAAGCTGGGCACTAAGGCACTGGCTGGTCAATGGCTGGCT
TACGGTGTTACTCGCAGTGTGACTAAGAGTTCAGTCATGACGCTGGCTTACGGGTCCAAAGAGTTCGGCT
TCCGTCAACAAGTGCTGGAAGATACCATTCAGCCAGCTATTGATTCCGGCAAGGGTCTGATGTTCACTCA
GCCGAATCAGGCTGCTGGATACATGGCTAAGCTGATTTGGGAATCTGTGAGCGTGACGGTGGTAGCTGCG
GTTGAAGCAATGAACTGGCTTAAGTCTGCTGCTAAGCTGCTGGCTGCTGAGGTCAAAGATAAGAAGACTG
GAGAGATTCTTCGCAAGCGTTGCGCTGTGCATTGGGTAACTCCTGATGGTTTCCCTGTGTGGCAGGAATA
CAAGAAGCCTATTCAGACGCGCTTGAACCTGATGTTCCTCGGTCAGTTCCGCTTACAGCCTACCATTAAC
ACCAACAAAGATAGCGAGATTGATGCACACAAACAGGAGTCTGGTATCGCTCCTAACTTTGTACACAGCC
AAGACGGTAGCCACCTTCGTAAGACTGTAGTGTGGGCACACGAGAAGTACGGAATCGAATCTTTTGCACT
GATTCACGACTCCTTCGGTACGATTCCGGCTGACGCTGCGAACCTGTTCAAAGCAGTGCGCGAAACTATG
GTTGACACATATGAGTCTTGTGATGTACTGGCTGATTTCTACGACCAGTTCGCTGACCAGTTGCACGAGT
CTCAATTGGACAAAATGCCAGCACTTCCGGCTAAAGGTAACTTGAACCTCCGTGACATCTTAGAGTCGGA
CTTCGCGTTCGCG
