>Addgene plasmid #59966 | pTHSSd_44 | addgene partial sequence | sequence record 97281 | pBbC6c-R 5'-ATTACCGCCTTTGAGTGAGC-3'
CACGGAGGTTCAAGTTACCTTTAGCCGGAAGTGCTGGCATTTTGTCCAATTGAGACTCGTGCAACTGGTC
AGCGAACTGGTCGTAGAAATCAGCCAGTACATCACAAGACTCATATGTGTCAACCATAGTTTCGCGCACT
GCTTTGAACAGGTTCGCAGCGTCAGCCGGAATCGTACCGAAGGAGTCGTGAATCAGTGCAAAAGATTCGA
TTCCGTACTTCTCGTGTGCCCACACTACAGTCTTACGAAGGTGGCTACCGTCTTGGCTGTGTACAAAGTT
AGGAGCGATACCAGACTCCTGTTTGTGTGCATCAATCTCGCTATCTTTGTTGGTGTTAATGGTAGGCTGT
AAGCGGAACTGACCGAGGAACATCAGGTTCAAGCGCGTCTGAATAGGCTTCTTGTATTCCTGCCACACA
