>Addgene plasmid #59966 | pTHSSd_44 | addgene partial sequence | sequence record 97283 | T7RNApol-R 5'-CTGATTCgGCTGAGTGAACATC-3'
GGTATCTTCCAGCACTTGTTGACGGAAGCCGAACTCTTTGGACCCGTAAGCCAGCGTCATGACTGAACTC
TTAGTCACACTGCGAGTAACACCGTAAGCCAGCCATTGACCAGCCAGTGCCTTAGTGCCCAGCTTGACTT
TCTCAGAGATTTCACCAGTGTTCTTACCACCTGAACCTCCGAAGTACGCTTCTTCACGCTCCAGTTTCGC
CAGGTCACGTTCCAGGTTCGCGATGTCTTTTTCGAGACGAGCGTTTTCGTTTTCCAGACGCGCCAGATCG
TTCTCCAGGGTCGCCGCGATGCTCATCTAGTACTTTCCTGTGTGATTAAACAAAATTATTTGTAGAGGCT
GTTTCGTCCTCACGGACTCATCAGACCGGAAAGCACATCCGGTGACAGAAACATAGTCCATAGACTAGTA
GCTAGCCTATAGCCTAGGACTGAGCTAGCTGTCAACTCTAGAAGCGGCCGCGAATTCCAGAAATCATCCT
TAGCGAAAGCTAAGGATTTTTTTTATCTGAAATTCTGCCTCGTGATACGCCTATTTTTATAGGTTAATGT
CATGATAATAATGGTTTCTTAGACGTCAGGTGGCACTCGAGTTGATCGGGCACGTAAGAGGTTCCAACTT
TCACCATAATGAAATAAGATCACTACCGGGCGTATTTTTTGAGTTATCGAGATTTTCAGGAGCTAAGGAA
GCTAA
